Addgene plasmid #136653: U6_sgRNA_CAG_hSt1Cas9_LMG18311
Purpose: A single vector mammalian expression system containing a CAG promoter with Cas9 from Streptococcus thermophilus CRISPR1 (St1Cas9 LMD9:LMG18311 chimera) and its U6-driven sgRNA.
Depositing lab: Yannick Doyon. Depositing organization: Universite Laval. Publication: Versatile and robust genome editing with Streptococcus thermophilus CRISPR1-Cas9. Agudelo D, Carter S, Velimirovic M, Duringer A, Rivest JF, Levesque S, Loehr J, Mouchiroud M, Cyr D, Waters PJ, Laplante M, Moineau S, Goulet A, Doyon Y. Genome Res. 2020 Jan;30(1):107-117. doi: 10.1101/gr.255414.119. Epub 2020 Jan 3. PubMed 31900288.
Backbone
  Vector backbone: MSP1594_2x_NLS (Plasmid #110625)
  Total vector size (bp): 8715
  Vector type: Mammalian Expression, CRISPR, Synthetic Biology
Growth in bacteria
  Bacterial resistance: Ampicillin, 100 μg/mL
  Growth temperature: 37°C
  Growth strain: DH5alpha
  Copy number: High Copy
Gene/Insert 1
  Gene/Insert name: St1Cas9 LMD9:LMG18311 chimera
  Species: H. sapiens (human), Synthetic
  Promoter: CAG
  Tag / fusion protein: SV40 NLS (N terminal on insert); SV40 NLS (C terminal on insert)
  Cloning method: Gibson Cloning
  Sequencing primers: 5′ CCTACAGCTCCTGGGCAACG
Gene/Insert 2
  Gene/Insert name: sgRNA for St1Cas9
  Species: H. sapiens (human), Synthetic
  Promoter: hU6
  Cloning method: Gibson Cloning
  Sequencing primers: 5′ U6
Terms and licenses: Academic/Nonprofit Terms; Industry Terms: Not Available to Industry
How to cite: U6_sgRNA_CAG_hSt1Cas9_LMG18311 was a gift from Yannick Doyon (Addgene plasmid # 136653 ; http://n2t.net/addgene:136653 ; RRID:Addgene_136653)
