[The description below was written by a language model from this plasmid's Addgene catalogue record and pLannotate feature annotations shown in this document.]
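Description:
U6_sgRNA_CAG_hSt1Cas9_LMG18311 is an all-in-one mammalian CRISPR expression plasmid built on the MSP1594_2x_NLS backbone. It delivers both the Streptococcus thermophilus CRISPR1 Cas9 nuclease and its guide RNA from a single vector. It is propagated in E. coli as a high-copy plasmid through a ColE1/pUC-type origin and is selected with ampicillin via the β-lactamase gene and its native promoter. The catalogue lists a size of about 8.7 kb, and the sequenced record is a few tens of bases longer. The backbone also carries an SV40 origin and SV40 poly(A) signal, along with remnants of lac regulatory elements. These appear to be vector carry-over rather than functional parts of the payload, and no mammalian selection marker is annotated.

The plasmid contains two expression units in the same orientation. The first is a human U6 RNA polymerase III promoter followed by the St1Cas9 sgRNA scaffold, which supplies the guide. The record does not specify a particular spacer or target. The second is a CAG promoter, annotated as the CMV enhancer plus the chicken β-actin/rabbit β-globin chimeric intron. It provides strong constitutive expression of a human codon-optimised St1Cas9 and is terminated by the rabbit β-globin polyadenylation signal. The nuclease is a chimera of the LMD9 and LMG18311 strain variants, and it carries SV40 nuclear localisation signals at both the N and C termini to direct it to the nucleus. The record does not state which portion derives from which strain or how the chimera's properties differ from the parental enzyme. The short HBB matches flanking the coding sequence are probably β-globin sequences belonging to the CAG cassette. The plasmid is intended for RNA-guided genome editing in transfected mammalian cells, as part of work developing St1Cas9 as a genome-editing tool.
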