Features (pLannotate 1.2.2; 22 found; start..end, strand, type, name):
      5..23      +  enhancer       CMV enhancer (fragment): human cytomegalovirus immediate early enhancer
     25..42      +  protein_bind   attB1 (fragment): mutant version of attB; recombination site for the Gateway® BP reaction BP Clonase™
     94..334     +  promoter       U6 promoter: RNA polymerase III promoter for human U6 snRNA
    382..443     +  misc_RNA       St1 gRNA scaffold (fragment): guide RNA scaffold for the Streptococcus thermophilus CRISPR/Cas9 system (Esvelt et al., 2013)
    514..817     +  enhancer       CMV enhancer: human cytomegalovirus immediate early enhancer
   1095..2111    +  intron         chimeric intron: chimera between introns from chicken β-actin and rabbit β-globin
   2109..2165    +  CDS            HBB (fragment): HBB_LEPEU - Experimental evidence at protein level: Swiss-Prot protein existence level 1. Involved in oxygen transport from the lung to the various peripheral tissues. From Lepus europaeus (European hare).
   2160..2196    +  misc_feature   MCS (fragment): multiple cloning site
   2264..5626    +  CDS            St1Cas9: Cas9 endonuclease from the Streptococcus thermophilus Type II CRISPR/Cas system (Esvelt et al., 2013) generates RNA-guided double strand breaks in DNA
   5686..5757    +  CDS            HBB (fragment): HBB_PONPY - Experimental evidence at transcript level: Swiss-Prot protein existence level 2. Involved in oxygen transport from the lung to the various peripheral tissues. From Pongo pygmaeus (Bornean orangutan).
   5828..5883    +  polyA_signal   β-globin poly(A) signal: rabbit β-globin polyadenylation signal (Gil and Proudfoot, 1987)
   6268..6284    -  protein_bind   lac operator: The lac repressor binds to the lac operator to inhibit transcription in E. coli. This inhibition can be relieved by adding lactose or isopropyl-β-D-thiogalactopyranoside (IPTG). lac repressor encoded by lacI
   6292..6322    -  promoter       lac promoter: promoter for the E. coli lac operon
   6337..6358    -  protein_bind   CAP binding site: CAP binding activates transcription in the presence of cAMP. E. coli catabolite activator protein
   6371..6410    -  CDS            lacI (fragment): lac repressor; lacI; The lac repressor binds to the lac operator to inhibit transcription in E. coli. This inhibition can be relieved by adding lactose or isopropyl-β-D-thiogalactopyranoside (IPTG).
   6417..6439    +  promoter       SV40 promoter (fragment): SV40 enhancer and early promoter
   6463..6598    +  rep_origin     SV40 ori: SV40 origin of replication
   6618..6752    +  polyA_signal   SV40 poly(A) signal: SV40 polyadenylation signal
   6754..6808    -  CDS            lacI (fragment): lac repressor; lacI; The lac repressor binds to the lac operator to inhibit transcription in E. coli. This inhibition can be relieved by adding lactose or isopropyl-β-D-thiogalactopyranoside (IPTG).
   6991..7579    -  rep_origin     ori: high-copy-number ColE1/pMB1/pBR322/pUC origin of replication
   7750..8610    -  CDS            AmpR: β-lactamase; bla; confers resistance to ampicillin, carbenicillin, and related antibiotics
   8611..8715    -  promoter       AmpR promoter: bla
>Addgene plasmid #136653 | U6_sgRNA_CAG_hSt1Cas9_LMG18311 | addgene full sequence | sequence record 273329 | Addgene NGS Result
GGTCGACATTGATTATTGACTAGCTGTACAAAAAAGCAGGCTTTAAAGGAACCAATTCAGTCGACTGGAT
CCGGTACCAAGGTCGGGCAGGAAGAGGGCCTATTTCCCATGATTCCTTCATATTTGCATATACGATACAA
GGCTGTTAGAGAGATAATTAGAATTAATTTGACTGTAAACACAAAGATATTAGTACAAAATACGTGACGT
AGAAAGTAATAATTTCTTGGGTAGTTTGCAGTTTTAAAATTATGTTTTAAAATGGACTATCATATGCTTA
CCGTAACTTGAAAGTATTTCGATTTCTTGGCTTTATATATCTTGTGGAAAGGACGAAACACCCGAGACGA
TTAATGCGTCTCGGTCTTTGTACTCTGGTACCAGAAGCTACAAAGATAAGGCTTCATGCCGAAATCAACA
CCCTGTCATTTTATGGCAGGGTGTTTTTTTTACTAGTTATTAATAGTAATCAATTACGGGGTCATTAGTT
CATAGCCCATATATGGAGTTCCGCGTTACATAACTTACGGTAAATGGCCCGCCTGGCTGACCGCCCAACG
ACCCCCGCCCATTGACGTCAATAATGACGTATGTTCCCATAGTAACGCCAATAGGGACTTTCCATTGACG
TCAATGGGTGGAGTATTTACGGTAAACTGCCCACTTGGCAGTACATCAAGTGTATCATATGCCAAGTACG
CCCCCTATTGACGTCAATGACGGTAAATGGCCCGCCTGGCATTATGCCCAGTACATGACCTTATGGGACT
TTCCTACTTGGCAGTACATCTACGTATTAGTCATCGCTATTACCATGGTCGAGGTGAGCCCCACGTTCTG
CTTCACTCTCCCCATCTCCCCCCCCTCCCCACCCCCAATTTTGTATTTATTTATTTTTTAATTATTTTGT
GCAGCGATGGGGGCGGGGGGGGGGGGGGGGCGCGCCRGGGGGGGGGGGGGGGGGGGGGGGGSGGGGSGGG
GSGRGGSGGRGAGGTGCGGCGGCAGCCAATCAGAGCGGCGCGCTCCGAAAGTTTCCTTTTATGGCGAGGC
GGCGGCGGCGGCGGCCCTATAAAAAGCGAAGCGCGCGGCGGGCGGGAGTCGCTGCGCGCTGCCTTCGCCC
CGTGCCCCGCTCCGCCGCCGCCTCGCGCCGCCCGCCCCGGCTCTGACTGACCGCGTTACTCCCACAGGTG
AGCGGGCGGGACGGCCCTTCTCCTCCGGGCTGTAATTAGCGCTTGGTTTAATGACGGCTTGTTTCTTTTC
TGTGGCTGCGTGAAAGCCTTGAGGGGCTCCGGGAGGGCCCTTTGTGCGGGGGGAGCGGCTCGGGGGGTGC
GTGCGTGTGTGTGTGCGTGGGGAGCGCCGCGTGCGGCTCCGCGCTGCCCGGCGGCTGTGAGCGCTGCGGG
CGCGGCGCGGGGCTTTGTGCGCTCCGCAGTGTGCGCGAGGGGAGCGCGGCCGGGGGCGGTGCCCCGCGGT
GCGGGGGGGGCTGCGAGGGGAACAAAGGCTGCGTGCGGGGTGTGTGCGTGGGGGGGTGAGCAGGGGGTGT
GGGCGCGTCGGTCGGGCTGCAACCCCCCCTGCACCCCCCTCCCCGAGTTGCTGAGCACGGCCCGGCTTCG
GGTGCGGGGCTCCGTACGGGGCGTGGCGCGGGGCTCGCCGTGCCGGGCGGGGGGTGGCGGCAGGTGGGGG
TGCCGGGCGGGGCGGGGCCGCCTCGGGCCGGGGRGGGCTCGGGGGAGGGGCGCGGCGGCCCCCGGAGCGC
CGGCGGCTGTCGAGGCGCGGCGAGCCGCAGCCATTGCCTTTTATGGTAATCGTGCGAGAGGGCGCAGGGA
CTTCCTTTGTCCCAAATCTGTGCGGAGCCGAAATCTGGGAGGCGCCGCCGCACCCCCTCTAGCGGGCGCG
GGGCGAAGCGGTGCGGCGCCGGCAGGAAGGAAATGGGCGGGGAGGGCCTTCGTGCGTCGCCGCGCCGCCG
TCCCCTTCTCCCTCTCCAGCCTCGGGGCTGTCCGCGGGGGGACGGCTGCCTTCGGGGGGGACGGGGCAGG
GCGGGGTTCGGCTTCTGGCGTGTGACCGGCGGCTCTAGAGCCTCTGCTAACCATGTTCATGCCTTCTTCT
TTTTCCTACAGCTCCTGGGCAACGTGCTGGTTATTGTGCTGTCTCATCATTTTGGCAAAGAATTCTGCAG
TCGACGGTACCGCGGGCCCGGGATCCACCGGTCGCCACCATGGGCGCCCCAAAGAAGAAGCGGAAGGTCG
GTATCCACGGAGTCCCAGCAGCCAGCGACCTGGTGCTGGGCCTGGACATCGGCATCGGCAGCGTGGGCGT
GGGCATCCTGAACAAGGTGACCGGCGAGATCATCCACAAGAACAGTCGCATCTTCCCTGCTGCTCAGGCT
GAGAACAACCTGGTGCGCCGCACCAACCGCCAGGGTCGCCGGCTTGCTCGCCGCAAGAAGCACCGGCGCG
TGCGCCTGAACCGCCTGTTCGAGGAGAGCGGCCTGATCACCGACTTCACCAAGATCAGCATCAACCTGAA
CCCCTACCAGCTGCGCGTGAAGGGCCTGACCGACGAGCTGAGCAACGAGGAGCTGTTCATCGCCCTGAAG
AACATGGTGAAGCACCGCGGCATCAGCTACCTGGACGACGCCAGCGACGACGGCAACAGCAGCGTGGGCG
ACTACGCCCAGATCGTGAAGGAGAACAGCAAGCAGCTGGAGACCAAGACCCCCGGCCAGATCCAGCTGGA
GCGCTACCAGACCTACGGCCAGCTGCGCGGCGACTTCACCGTGGAGAAGGACGGCAAGAAGCACCGCCTG
ATCAACGTGTTCCCCACCAGCGCCTACCGCAGCGAGGCCCTGCGCATCCTGCAGACCCAGCAGGAGTTCA
ACCCCCAGATCACCGACGAGTTCATCAACCGCTACCTGGAGATCCTGACCGGCAAGCGCAAGTACTACCA
CGGCCCCGGCAACGAGAAGAGCCGCACCGACTACGGCCGCTACCGCACCAGCGGCGAGACCCTGGACAAC
ATCTTCGGCATCCTGATCGGCAAGTGCACCTTCTACCCCGACGAGTTCCGCGCCGCCAAGGCCAGCTACA
CCGCCCAGGAGTTCAATCTGCTGAACGACCTGAACAACCTGACCGTGCCCACCGAGACCAAGAAGCTGAG
CAAGGAGCAGAAGAACCAGATCATCAACTACGTGAAGAACGAGAAGGCTATGGGCCCCGCCAAGCTGTTC
AAGTACATCGCCAAGCTGCTGAGCTGCGACGTGGCCGACATCAAGGGCTACCGCATCGACAAGAGCGGCA
AGGCCGAGATCCACACCTTCGAGGCCTACCGCAAGATGAAGACCCTGGAGACCCTGGACATCGAGCAGAT
GGACCGAGAGACCCTGGACAAGCTGGCCTACGTGCTGACCCTGAACACCGAGCGCGAGGGCATCCAGGAG
GCCCTGGAGCACGAGTTCGCCGACGGCAGCTTCAGCCAGAAACAGGTGGACGAGCTGGTGCAGTTCCGCA
AGGCCAACAGCAGCATCTTCGGCAAGGGCTGGCACAACTTCAGCGTGAAGCTGATGATGGAGCTGATCCC
CGAGCTGTACGAGACCAGCGAGGAGCAGATGACCATCCTGACCCGCCTGGGCAAGCAGAAGACCACCAGC
AGCAGCAACAAGACCAAGTACATCGACGAGAAGCTGCTGACCGAGGAGATCTACAACCCCGTGGTGGCCA
AGAGCGTGCGCCAGGCCATCAAGATCGTGAACGCCGCCATCAAGGAGTACGGCGACTTCGACAACATCGT
GATCGAGATGGCCCGCGAGACCAACGAGGACGACGAGAAGAAGGCCATCCAGAAGATCCAGAAGGCCAAC
AAGGACGAGAAGGACGCCGCCATGCTGAAGGCCGCCAACCAGTACAACGGCAAGGCCGAGCTGCCCCACA
GCGTGTTCCACGGCCACAAGCAGCTGGCCACCAAGATCCGCCTGTGGCACCAGCAGGGCGAGCGCTGCCT
GTACACCGGCAAGACCATCAGCATCCACGACCTGATCAACAACAGCAACCAGTTCGAGGTGGACCACATC
CTGCCCCTGAGCATCACCTTCGACGACAGCCTGGCCAACAAGGTGCTGGTGTACGCCACCGCCAACCAGG
AGAAGGGCCAGCGCACCCCCTACCAGGCCCTGGACAGCATGGACGACGCCTGGAGCTTCCGCGAGCTGAA
GGCCTTCGTGCGCGAGAGCAAGACCCTGAGCAACAAGAAGAAGGAGTATCTGCTGACCGAGGAGGACATC
AGCAAGTTCGACGTGCGCAAGAAGTTCATCGAGCGCAACCTGGTGGACACCCGCTACGCCAGCCGCGTGG
TGCTGAACGCCCTGCAGGAGCACTTCCGCGCCCACAAGATCGACACCAAGGTGAGCGTGGTGCGCGGCCA
GTTCACCAGCCAGCTGCGCCGCCACTGGGGCATCGAGAAGACCCGCGACACCTACCACCACCACGCCGTG
GACGCCCTGATCATTGCGGCTTCTAGCCAGCTGAACCTGTGGAAGAAGCAGAAGAACACCCTGGTGAGCT
ACAGCGAGGAGCAGCTGCTGGACATCGAGACCGGCGAGCTGATCAGCGACGACGAGTACAAGGAGAGCGT
GTTCAAGGCCCCCTACCAGCACTTCGTGGACACCCTGAAGAGCAAGGAGTTCGAGGACAGCATCCTGTTC
AGCTACCAGGTGGACAGCAAGTTCAACCGCAAGATCAGCGACGCCACCATCTACGCCACCCGCCAGGCCA
AGGTGGGCAAGGACAAGAAGGACGAGACCTACGTGCTGGGCAAGATCAAGGACATCTACACCCAGGACGG
CTACGACGCCTTCATGAAGATCTACAAGAAGGACAAGAGCAAGTTCCTGATGTACCGCCACGACCCCCAG
ACCTTCGAGAAGGTGATCGAGCCCATCCTGGAGAACTACCCCAACAAGCAGATGAACGAGAAAGGCAAGG
AGGTGCCCTGCAACCCCTTCCTGAAGTACAAGGAGGAGCACGGCTACATCCGCAAGTACAGCAAGAAGGG
CAACGGCCCCGAGATCAAGAGCCTGAAGTACTACGACAGCAAGCTGCTGGGCAACCCCATCGACATCACC
CCCGAAAACAGCAAGAACAAGGTGGTGCTGCAGAGCCTTAAGCCCTGGCGCACCGACGTGTACTTCAACA
AGAACACCGGCAAGTACGAGATCCTGGGGCTGAAGTACGCCGATCTGCAGTTTGAGAAAAAGACAGGCAC
CTACAAGATCAGCCAGGAGAAGTACAACGGCATCATGAAGGAGGAGGGCGTGGACAGCGACAGCGAGTTC
AAGTTCACCCTGTACAAGAACGACCTTCTGCTGGTGAAGGACACCGAGACCAAGGAGCAACAGCTGTTCC
GCTTCCTGAGCCGCACCATGCCCAACGTGAAGTACTACGTGGAGCTGAAGCCCTACAGCAAGGACAAGTT
CGAGAAGAACGAGAGCCTGATCGAGATCCTGGGCAGCGCCGACAAGAGCGGCAGGTGCATCAAGGGCCTG
GGCAAGAGCAACATCAGCATCTACAAGGTGCGCACCGACGTGCTGGGCAACCAGCACATCATCAAGAACG
AGGGCGACAAGCCCAAGTTGGACTTCAGCAGGGCTGACCCCAAGAAGAAGAGGAAGGTGGGATCCTGATA
AGAATTCGCGGCCGCACTCCTCAGGTGCAGGCTGCCTATCAGAAGGTGGTGGCTGGTGTGGCCAATGCCC
TGGCTCACAAATACCACTGAGATCTTTTTCCCTCTGCCAAAAATTATGGGGACATCATGAAGCCCCTTGA
GCATCTGACTTCTGGCTAATAAAGGAAATTTATTTTCATTGCAATAGTGTGTTGGAATTTTTTGTGTCTC
TCACTCGGAAGGACATATGGGAGGGCAAATCATTTAAAACATCAGAATGAGTATTTGGTTTAGAGTTTGG
CAACATATGCCCATATGCTGGCTGCCATGAACAAAGGTTGGCTATAAAGAGGTCATCAGTATATGAAACA
GCCCCCTGCTGTCCATTCCTTATTCCATAGAAAAGCCTTGACTTGAGGTTAGATTTTTTTTATATTTTGT
TTTGTGTTATTTTTTTCTTTAACATCCCTAAAATTTTCCTTACATGTTTTACTAGCCAGATTTTTCCTCC
TCTCCTGACTACTCCCAGTCATAGCTGTCCCTCTTCTCTTATGGAGATCCCTCGACCTGCAGCCCAAGCT
TGGCGTAATCATGGTCATAGCTGTTTCCTGTGTGAAATTGTTATCCGCTCACAATTCCACACAACATACG
AGCCGGAAGCATAAAGTGTAAAGCCTGGGGTGCCTAATGAGTGAGCTAACTCACATTAATTGCGTTGCGC
TCACTGCCCGCTTTCCAGTCGGGAAACCTGTCGTGCCAGCGGATCCGCATCTCAATTAGTCAGCAACCAT
AGTCCCGCCCCTAACTCCGCCCATCCCGCCCCTAACTCCGCCCAGTTCCGCCCATTCTCCGCCCCATGGC
TGACTAATTTTTTTTATTTATGCAGAGGCCGAGGCCGCCTCGGCCTCTGAGCTATTCCAGAAGTAGTGAG
GAGGCTTTTTTGGAGGCCTAGGCTTTTGCAAAAAGCTAACTTGTTTATTGCAGCTTATAATGGTTACAAA
TAAAGCAATAGCATCACAAATTTCACAAATAAAGCATTTTTTTCACTGCATTCTAGTTGTGGTTTGTCCA
AACTCATCAATGTATCTTATCATGTCTGGATCCGCTGCATTAATGAATCGGCCAACGCGCGGGGAGAGGC
GGTTTGCGTATTGGGCGCTCTTCCGCTTCCTCGCTCACTGACTCGCTGCGCTCGGTCGTTCGGCTGCGGC
GAGCGGTATCAGCTCACTCAAAGGCGGTAATACGGTTATCCACAGAATCAGGGGATAACGCAGGAAAGAA
CATGTGAGCAAAAGGCCAGCAAAAGGCCAGGAACCGTAAAAAGGCCGCGTTGCTGGCGTTTTTCCATAGG
CTCCGCCCCCCTGACGAGCATCACAAAAATCGACGCTCAAGTCAGAGGTGGCGAAACCCGACAGGACTAT
AAAGATACCAGGCGTTTCCCCCTGGAAGCTCCCTCGTGCGCTCTCCTGTTCCGACCCTGCCGCTTACCGG
ATACCTGTCCGCCTTTCTCCCTTCGGGAAGCGTGGCGCTTTCTCATAGCTCACGCTGTAGGTATCTCAGT
TCGGTGTAGGTCGTTCGCTCCAAGCTGGGCTGTGTGCACGAACCCCCCGTTCAGCCCGACCGCTGCGCCT
TATCCGGTAACTATCGTCTTGAGTCCAACCCGGTAAGACACGACTTATCGCCACTGGCAGCAGCCACTGG
TAACAGGATTAGCAGAGCGAGGTATGTAGGCGGTGCTACAGAGTTCTTGAAGTGGTGGCCTAACTACGGC
TACACTAGAAGAACAGTATTTGGTATCTGCGCTCTGCTGAAGCCAGTTACCTTCGGAAAAAGAGTTGGTA
GCTCTTGATCCGGCAAACAAACCACCGCTGGTAGCGGTGGTTTTTTTGTTTGCAAGCAGCAGATTACGCG
CAGAAAAAAAGGATCTCAAGAAGATCCTTTGATCTTTTCTACGGGGTCTGACGCTCAGTGGAACGAAAAC
TCACGTTAAGGGATTTTGGTCATGAGATTATCAAAAAGGATCTTCACCTAGATCCTTTTAAATTAAAAAT
GAAGTTTTAAATCAATCTAAAGTATATATGAGTAAACTTGGTCTGACAGTTACCAATGCTTAATCAGTGA
GGCACCTATCTCAGCGATCTGTCTATTTCGTTCATCCATAGTTGCCTGACTCCCCGTCGTGTAGATAACT
ACGATACGGGAGGGCTTACCATCTGGCCCCAGTGCTGCAATGATACCGCGAGACCCACGCTCACCGGCTC
CAGATTTATCAGCAATAAACCAGCCAGCCGGAAGGGCCGAGCGCAGAAGTGGTCCTGCAACTTTATCCGC
CTCCATCCAGTCTATTAATTGTTGCCGGGAAGCTAGAGTAAGTAGTTCGCCAGTTAATAGTTTGCGCAAC
GTTGTTGCCATTGCTACAGGCATCGTGGTGTCACGCTCGTCGTTTGGTATGGCTTCATTCAGCTCCGGTT
CCCAACGATCAAGGCGAGTTACATGATCCCCCATGTTGTGCAAAAAAGCGGTTAGCTCCTTCGGTCCTCC
GATCGTTGTCAGAAGTAAGTTGGCCGCAGTGTTATCACTCATGGTTATGGCAGCACTGCATAATTCTCTT
ACTGTCATGCCATCCGTAAGATGCTTTTCTGTGACTGGTGAGTACTCAACCAAGTCATTCTGAGAATAGT
GTATGCGGCGACCGAGTTGCTCTTGCCCGGCGTCAATACGGGATAATACCGCGCCACATAGCAGAACTTT
AAAAGTGCTCATCATTGGAAAACGTTCTTCGGGGCGAAAACTCTCAAGGATCTTACCGCTGTTGAGATCC
AGTTCGATGTAACCCACTCGTGCACCCAACTGATCTTCAGCATCTTTTACTTTCACCAGCGTTTCTGGGT
GAGCAAAAACAGGAAGGCAAAATGCCGCAAAAAAGGGAATAAGGGCGACACGGAAATGTTGAATACTCAT
ACTCTTCCTTTTTCAATATTATTGAAGCATTTATCAGGGTTATTGTCTCATGAGCGGATACATATTTGAA
TGTATTTAGAAAAATAAACAAATAGGGGTTCCGCGCACATTTCCCCGAAAAGTGCCACCTG
